Addgene plasmid #136814: pEBTetD-SNAP-Cep76
Purpose: Mammalian expression of the centrosomal protein Cep76 N-terminally fused to SNAP-tag
Depositing lab: Kai Johnsson. Depositing organization: Swiss Federal Institute of Technology (EPFL). Publication: Selective chemical crosslinking reveals a Cep57-Cep63-Cep152 centrosomal complex. Lukinavicius G, Lavogina D, Orpinell M, Umezawa K, Reymond L, Garin N, Gonczy P, Johnsson K. Curr Biol. 2013 Feb 4;23(3):265-70. doi: 10.1016/j.cub.2012.12.030. Epub 2013 Jan 17. PubMed 23333316.
Backbone
  Vector backbone: pEBTetD
  Backbone size w/o insert (bp): 10958
  Vector type: Mammalian Expression
  Selectable markers: Puromycin
Growth in bacteria
  Bacterial resistance: Ampicillin, 100 μg/mL
  Growth temperature: 37°C
  Growth strain: DH5alpha
  Copy number: High Copy
Gene/Insert
  Gene/Insert name: SNAP-Cep76
  Species: H. sapiens (human), Synthetic
  Insert size (bp): 2853
  Entrez Gene: CEP76 (a.k.a. C18orf9, HsT1705)
  Promoter: CMV-TetO2
  Tag / fusion protein: FLAG-tag / His-tag (N terminal on insert)
  Cloning method: Gateway Cloning
  Sequencing primers: 5′ CMV_Fwd
Terms and licenses: Academic/Nonprofit Terms; Industry Terms: Not Available to Industry
Depositor comments: PolyAdenylation RNA deletion - low protein expression level
How to cite: pEBTetD-SNAP-Cep76 was a gift from Kai Johnsson (Addgene plasmid # 136814 ; http://n2t.net/addgene:136814 ; RRID:Addgene_136814)
