[The description below was written by a language model from this plasmid's Addgene catalogue record and pLannotate feature annotations shown in this document.]
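Description:
pEBTetD-SNAP-Cep76 is an Epstein-Barr virus-based episomal mammalian expression plasmid for tetracycline/doxycycline-regulated production of human Cep76 fused at its N terminus to SNAP-tag. The pEBTetD backbone carries oriP together with an EBNA1 coding sequence, which allow the plasmid to replicate and persist extrachromosomally in human cells. Transfected cells are selected with puromycin through an SV40 promoter-PuroR-SV40 poly(A) cassette. In E. coli the plasmid is propagated by a high-copy ColE1/pUC-type origin and ampicillin resistance. Small remnants of pBR322 (tet promoter, TcR and bom fragments) and of flanking EBV genes are also annotated.

Regulation is self-contained. A tetR repressor gene sits downstream of RSV promoter and SV40 early promoter elements and a rabbit β-globin intron, and ends in an SV40 poly(A) signal. The payload is driven by a CMV enhancer/promoter followed by two tet operator sites (CMV-TetO2). TetR binding to these operators keeps transcription off until tetracycline or an analogue releases it. The open reading frame comprises a His tag (the catalogue also lists FLAG), the SNAP-tag (annotated as an MGMT fragment, since SNAP-tag is an engineered O6-alkylguanine-DNA alkyltransferase that reacts covalently with benzylguanine substrates), an attB1 site from Gateway cloning, and full-length CEP76, followed by attB2.

No polyadenylation signal is annotated after the insert, which agrees with the depositor's comment that a poly(A) deletion gives low protein expression. The sequenced version is about 120 nt shorter than the depositor's sequence, a difference that lies within oriP. The associated work used selective chemical crosslinking to study centrosomal protein complexes.
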