Features (pLannotate 1.2.2; 30 found; start..end, strand, type, name):
    433..2222    -  rep_origin     oriP: Epstein-Barr virus oriP replication origin (Yates et al., 2000)
   2223..2441    -  CDS            gL (fragment): GL_EBVB9 - Experimental evidence at protein level: Swiss-Prot protein existence level 1. The heterodimer glycoprotein H-glycoprotein L is required for the fusion of viral and plasma membranes leading to virus entry into the host cell. Acts as a functional inhibitor of gH and maintains gH in an inhibited form. Upon binding to host integrins, gL dissociates from gH leading to activation of the viral fusion glycoproteins gB and gH. Fusion of EBV with B-lymphocytes requires the additional receptor- binding protein gp42, which forms a complex with gH/gL. The heterodimer gH/gL targets also host EPHA
   2524..4451    -  CDS            EBNA1 (fragment): Epstein-Barr nuclear antigen 1, also known as EBNA-1 crucial for latent viral infection, and for episomal amplification of vectors containing the oriP origin (Okita et al., 2013)
   4489..4833    -  CDS            BRRF2_EBVB9 (fragment): Protein inferred from homology: Swiss-Prot protein existence level 3. From Epstein-Barr virus (strain B95-8) (HHV-4) (Human herpesvirus 4).
   4836..4859    -  promoter       tet promoter (fragment): E. coli promoter for tetracycline efflux protein gene
   4972..5076    +  promoter       AmpR promoter: bla
   5077..5937    +  CDS            AmpR: β-lactamase; bla; confers resistance to ampicillin, carbenicillin, and related antibiotics
   6108..6696    +  rep_origin     ori: high-copy-number ColE1/pMB1/pBR322/pUC origin of replication
   6742..6865    -  CDS            TcR (fragment): tetracycline efflux protein; tet; confers resistance to tetracycline
   6903..7200    +  promoter       SV40 promoter: SV40 enhancer and early promoter
   7277..7876    +  CDS            PuroR: puromycin N-acetyltransferase; pac from Streptomyces alboniger; confers resistance to puromycin
   7967..8101    +  polyA_signal   SV40 poly(A) signal: SV40 polyadenylation signal
   8223..8275    -  misc_feature   bom (fragment): basis of mobility region from pBR322
   8406..8499    +  ncRNA          Retro dr1: Accession: RF00214 - Retrovirus direct repeat 1 (dr1)
   8535..8796    +  promoter       RSV promoter: Rous sarcoma virus enhancer/promoter
   8822..8882    +  promoter       SV40 promoter (fragment): SV40 early promoter
   8913..9485    +  intron         β-globin intron: intron from rabbit β-globin gene
   9540..9558    +  promoter       T7 promoter: promoter for bacteriophage T7 RNA polymerase
   9569..10189   +  CDS            tetR: TETR2_ECOLX - Experimental evidence at protein level: Swiss-Prot protein existence level 1. TetR is the repressor of the tetracycline resistance element; its N-terminal region forms a helix-turn-helix structure and binds DNA. Binding of tetracycline to TetR reduces the repressor affinity for the tetracycline resistance gene (tetA) promoter operator sites. From Escherichia coli.
  10231..10352   +  polyA_signal   SV40 poly(A) signal: SV40 polyadenylation signal
  10407..10786   +  enhancer       CMV enhancer: human cytomegalovirus immediate early enhancer
  10787..10990   +  promoter       CMV promoter: human cytomegalovirus (CMV) immediate early promoter
  10992..11011   +  promoter       PLtetO-1 promoter (fragment): modified phage lambda PL promoter with tet operator sites (Lutz and Bujard, 1997)
  11013..11032   +  promoter       PLtetO-1 promoter (fragment): modified phage lambda PL promoter with tet operator sites (Lutz and Bujard, 1997)
  11040..11073   +  promoter       TRE3GV promoter (fragment): 3rd-generation Tet-responsive promoter that can be activated by binding of Tet-On® 3G, optimized for retroviral and lentiviral vectors
  11189..11206   +  CDS            9xHis (fragment): 9xHis affinity tag
  11207..11749   +  CDS            MGMT (fragment): MGMT_HUMAN - Experimental evidence at protein level: Swiss-Prot protein existence level 1. Involved in the cellular defense against the biological effects of O6-methylguanine (O6-MeG) and O4-methylthymine (O4-MeT) in DNA. Repairs the methylated nucleobase in DNA by stoichiometrically transferring the methyl group to a cysteine residue in the enzyme. This is a suicide reaction: the enzyme is irreversibly inactivated. From Homo sapiens (Human).
  11793..11813   +  protein_bind   attB1: mutant version of attB; core recombination site for the Gateway® BP reaction BP Clonase™
  11819..13795   +  CDS            CEP76: CEP76_HUMAN - Also known as C18orf9. Experimental evidence at protein level: Swiss-Prot protein existence level 1. Centrosomal protein involved in regulation of centriole duplication. Required to limit centriole duplication to once per cell cycle by preventing centriole reduplication. From Homo sapiens (Human).
  13801..14      -  protein_bind   attB2 (across the origin): mutant version of attB; recombination site for the Gateway® BP reaction BP Clonase™
>Addgene plasmid #136814 | pEBTetD-SNAP-Cep76 | depositor full sequence | sequence record 264060 | Full Sequence
TTGTACAAAGTGGTGATGGCAGCTAGCGGCGCGCCCGGCCGCGGGGCAGTGCATGTAATCCCTTCAGTTG
GTTGGTACAACTTGCCAACTGGGCCCTGTTCCACATGTGACACGGGGGGGGACCAAACACAAAGGGGTTC
TCTGACTGTAGTTGACATCCTTATAAATGGATGTGCACATTTGCCAACACTGAGTGGCTTTCATCCTGGA
GCAGACTTTGCAGTCTGTGGACTGCAACACAACATTGCCTTTATGTGTAACTCTTGGCTGAAGCTCTTAC
ACCAATGCTGGGGGACATGTACCTCCCAGGGGCCCAGGAAGACTACGGGAGGCTACACCAACGTCAATCA
GAGGGGCCTGTGTAGCTACCGATAAGCGGACCCTCAAGAGGGCATTAGCAATAGTGTTTATAAGGCCCCC
TTGTTAACCCTAAACGGGTAGCATATGCTTCCCGGGTAGTAGTATATACTATCCAGACTAACCCTAATTC
AATAGCATATGTTACCCAACGGGAAGCATATGCTATCGAATTAGGGTTAGTAAAAGGGTCCTAAGGAACA
GCGATATCTCCCACCCCATGAGCTGTCACGGTTTTATTTACATGGGGTCAGGATTCCACGAGGGTAGTGA
ACCATTTTAGTCACAAGGGCAGTGGCTGAAGATCAAGGAGCGGGCAGTGAACTCTCCTGAATCTTCGCCT
GCTTCTTCATTCTCCTTCGTTTAGCTAATAGAATAACTGCTGAGTTGTGAACAGTAAGGTGTATGTGAGG
TGCTCGAAAACAAGGTTTCAGGTGACGCCCCCAGAATAAAATTTGGACGGGGGGTTCAGTGGTGGCATTG
TGCTATGACACCAATATAACCCTCACAAACCCCTTGGGCAATAAATACTAGTGTAGGAATGAAACATTCT
GAATATCTTTAACAATAGAAATCCATGGGGTGGGGACAAGCCGTAAAGACTGGATGTCCATCTCACACGA
ATTTATGGCTATGGGCAACACATAATCCTAGTGCAATATGATACTGGGGTTATTAAGATGTGTCCCAGGC
AGGGACCAAGACAGGTGAACCATGTTGTTACACTCTATTTGTAACAAGGGGAAAGAGAGTGGACGCCGAC
AGCAGCGGACTCCACTGGTTGTCTCTAACACCCCCGAAAATTAAACGGGGCTCCACGCCAATGGGGCCCA
TAAACAAAGACAAGTGGCCACTCTTTTTTTTGAAATTGTGGAGTGGGGGCACGCGTCAGCCCCCACACGC
CGCCCTGCGGTTTTGGACTGTAAAATAAGGGTGTAATAACTTGGCTGATTGTAACCCCGCTAACCACTGC
GGTCAAACCACTTGCCCACAAAACCACTAATGGCACCCCGGGGAATACCTGCATAAGTAGGTGGGCGGGC
CAAGATAGGGGCGCGATTGCTGCGATCTGGAGGACAAATTACACACACTTGCGCCTGAGCGCCAAGCACA
GGGTTGTTGGTCCTCATATTCACGAGGTCGCTGAGAGCACGGTGGGCTAATGTTGCCATGGGTAGCATAT
ACTACCCAAATATCTGGATAGCATATGCTATCCTAATCTATATCTGGGTAGCATAGGCTATCCTAATCTA
TATCTGGGTAGCATATGCTATCCTAATCTATATCTGGGTAGTATATGCTATCCTAATTTATATCTGGGTA
GCATAGGCTATCCTAATCTATATCTGGGTAGCATATGCTATCCTAATCTATATCTGGGTAGTATATGCTA
TCCTAATCTGTATCCGGGTAGCATATGCTATCCTAATAGAGATTAGGGTAGTATATGCTATCCTAATTTA
TATCTGGGTAGCATATACTACCCAAATATCTGGATAGCATATGCTATCCTAATCTATATCTGGGTAGCAT
ATGCTATCCTAATCTATATCTGGGTAGCATAGGCTATCCTAATCTATATCTGGGTAGCATATGCTATCCT
AATCTATATCTGGGTAGTATATGCTATCCTAATTTATATCTGGGTAGCATAGGCTATCCTAATCTATATC
TGGGTAGCATATGCTATCCTAATCTATATCTGGGTAGTATATGCTATCCTAATCTGTATCCGGGTAGCAT
ATGCTATCCTCATGCATATACAGTCAGCATATGATACCCAGTAGTAGAGTGGGAGTGCTATCCTTTGCAT
ATGCCGCCACCTCCCAAGGGGGCGTGAATTTTCGCTGCTTGTCCTTTTCCTGCTGGTTGCTCCCATTCTT
AGGTGAATTTAAGGAGGCCAGGCTAAAGCCGTCGCATGTCTGATTGCTCACCAGGTAAATGTCGCTAATG
TTTTCCAACGCGAGAAGGTGTTGAGCGCGGAGCTGAGTGACGTGACAACATGGGTATGCCCAATTGCCCC
ATGTTGGGAGGACGAAAATGGTGACAAGACAGATGGCCAGAAATACACCAACAGCACGCATGATGTCTAC
TGGGGATTTATTCTTTAGTGCGGGGGAATACACGGCTTTTAATACGATTGAGGGCGTCTCCTAACAAGTT
ACATCACTCCTGCCCTTCCTCACCCTCATCTCCATCACCTCCTTCATCTCCGTCATCTCCGTCATCACCC
TCCGCGGCAGCCCCTTCCACCATAGGTGGAAACCAGGGAGGCAAATCTACTCCATCGTCAAAGCTGCACA
CAGTCACCCTGATATTGCAGGTAGGAGCGGGCTTTGTCATAACAAGGTCCTTAATCGCATCCTTCAAAAC
CTCAGCAAATATATGAGTTTGTAAAAAGACCATGAAATAACAGACAATGGACTCCCTTAGCGGGCCAGGT
TGTGGGCCGGGTCCAGGGGCCATTCCAAAGGGGAGACGACTCAATGGTGTAAGACGACATTGTGGAATAG
CAAGGGCAGTTCCTCGCCTTAGGTTGTAAAGGGAGGTCTTACTACCTCCATATACGAACACACCGGCGAC
CCAAGTTCCTTCGTCGGTAGTCCTTTCTACGTGACTCCTAGCCAGGAGAGCTCTTAAACCTTCTGCAATG
TTCTCAAATTTCGGGTTGGAACCTCCTTGACCACGATGCTTTTCCAAACCACCCTCCTTTTTTGCGCCCT
GCCTCCATCACCCTGACCCCGGGGTCCAGTGCTTGGGCCTTCTCCTGGGTCATCTGCGGGGCCCTGCTCT
ATCGCTCCCGGGGGCACGTCAGGCTCACCATCTGGGCCACCTTCTTGGTGGTATTCAAAATAATCGGCTT
CCCCTACAGGGTGGAAAAATGGCCTTCTACCTGGAGGGGGCCTGCGCGGTGGAGACCCGGATGATGATGA
CTGACTACTGGGACTCCTGGGCCTCTTTTCTCCACGTCCACGACCTCTCCCCCTGGCTCTTTCACGACTT
CCCCCCCTGGCTCTTTCACGTCCTCTACCCCGGCGGCCTCCACTACCTCCTCGACCCCGGCCTCCACTAC
CTCCTCGACCCCGGCCTCCACTGCCTCCTCGACCCCGGCCTCCACCTCCTGCTCCTGCCCCTCCTGCTCC
TGCCCCTCCTCCTGCTCCTGCCCCTCCTGCCCCTCCTGCTCCTGCCCCTCCTGCCCCTCCTGCTCCTGCC
CCTCCTGCCCCTCCTGCTCCTGCCCCTCCTGCCCCTCCTCCTGCTCCTGCCCCTCCTGCCCCTCCTCCTG
CTCCTGCCCCTCCTGCCCCTCCTGCTCCTGCCCCTCCTGCCCCTCCTGCTCCTGCCCCTCCTGCCCCTCC
TGCTCCTGCCCCTCCTGCTCCTGCCCCTCCTGCTCCTGCCCCTCCTGCTCCTGCCCCTCCTGCCCCTCCT
GCCCCTCCTCCTGCTCCTGCCCCTCCTGCTCCTGCCCCTCCTGCCCCTCCTGCCCCTCCTGCTCCTGCCC
CTCCTCCTGCTCCTGCCCCTCCTGCCCCTCCTGCCCCTCCTCCTGCTCCTGCCCCTCCTGCCCCTCCTCC
TGCTCCTGCCCCTCCTCCTGCTCCTGCCCCTCCTGCCCCTCCTGCCCCTCCTCCTGCTCCTGCCCCTCCT
GCCCCTCCTCCTGCTCCTGCCCCTCCTCCTGCTCCTGCCCCTCCTGCCCCTCCTGCCCCTCCTCCTGCTC
CTGCCCCTCCTCCTGCTCCTGCCCCTCCTGCCCCTCCTGCCCCTCCTGCCCCTCCTCCTGCTCCTGCCCC
TCCTCCTGCTCCTGCCCCTCCTGCTCCTGCCCCTCCCGCTCCTGCTCCTGCTCCTGTTCCACCGTGGGTC
CCTTTGCAGCCAATGCAACTTGGACGTTTTTGGGGTCTCCGGACACCATCTCTATGTCTTGGCCCTGATC
CTGAGCCGCCCGGGGCTCCTGGTCTTCCGCCTCCTCGTCCTCGTCCTCTTCCCCGTCCTCGTCCATGGTT
ATCACCCCCTCTTCTTTGAGGTCCACTGCCGCCGGAGCCTTCTGGTCCAGATGTGTCTCCCTTCTCTCCT
AGGCCATTTCCAGGTCCTGTACCTGGCCCCTCGTCAGACATGATTCACACTAAAAGAGATCAATAGACAT
CTTTATTAGACGACGCTCAGTGAATACAGGGAGTGCAGACTCCTGCCCCCTCCAACAGCCCCCCCACCCT
CATCCCCTTCATGGTCGCTGTCAGACAGATCCAGGTCTGAAAATTCCCCATCCTCCGAACCATCCTCGTC
CTCATCACCAATTACTCGCAGCCCGGAAAACTCCCGCTGAACATCCTCAAGATTTGCGTCCTGAGCCTCA
AGCCAGGCCTCAAATTCCTCGTCCCCCTTTTTGCTGGACGGTAGGGATGGGGATTCTCGGGACCCCTCCT
CTTCCTCTTCAAGGTCACCAGACAGAGATGCTACTGGGGCAACGGAAGAAAAGCTGGGTGCGGCCTGTGA
GGATCAGCTTATCGATGATAAGCTGTCAAACATGAGAATTCTTGAAGACGAAAGGGCCTCGTGATACGCC
TATTTTTATAGGTTAATGTCATGATAATAATGGTTTCTTAGACGTCAGGTGGCACTTTTCGGGGAAATGT
GCGCGGAACCCCTATTTGTTTATTTTTCTAAATACATTCAAATATGTATCCGCTCATGAGACAATAACCC
TGATAAATGCTTCAATAATATTGAAAAAGGAAGAGTATGAGTATTCAACATTTCCGTGTCGCCCTTATTC
CCTTTTTTGCGGCATTTTGCCTTCCTGTTTTTGCTCACCCAGAAACGCTGGTGAAAGTAAAAGATGCTGA
AGATCAGTTGGGTGCACGAGTGGGTTACATCGAACTGGATCTCAACAGCGGTAAGATCCTTGAGAGTTTT
CGCCCCGAAGAACGTTTTCCAATGATGAGCACTTTTAAAGTTCTGCTATGTGGCGCGGTATTATCCCGTG
TTGACGCCGGGCAAGAGCAACTCGGTCGCCGCATACACTATTCTCAGAATGACTTGGTTGAGTACTCACC
AGTCACAGAAAAGCATCTTACGGATGGCATGACAGTAAGAGAATTATGCAGTGCTGCCATAACCATGAGT
GATAACACTGCGGCCAACTTACTTCTGACAACGATCGGAGGACCGAAGGAGCTAACCGCTTTTTTGCACA
ACATGGGGGATCATGTAACTCGCCTTGATCGTTGGGAACCGGAGCTGAATGAAGCCATACCAAACGACGA
GCGTGACACCACGATGCCTGCAGCAATGGCAACAACGTTGCGCAAACTATTAACTGGCGAACTACTTACT
CTAGCTTCCCGGCAACAATTAATAGACTGGATGGAGGCGGATAAAGTTGCAGGACCACTTCTGCGCTCGG
CCCTTCCGGCTGGCTGGTTTATTGCTGATAAATCTGGAGCCGGTGAGCGTGGGTCTCGCGGTATCATTGC
AGCACTGGGGCCAGATGGTAAGCCCTCCCGTATCGTAGTTATCTACACGACGGGGAGTCAGGCAACTATG
GATGAACGAAATAGACAGATCGCTGAGATAGGTGCCTCACTGATTAAGCATTGGTAACTGTCAGACCAAG
TTTACTCATATATACTTTAGATTGATTTAAAACTTCATTTTTAATTTAAAAGGATCTAGGTGAAGATCCT
TTTTGATAATCTCATGACCAAAATCCCTTAACGTGAGTTTTCGTTCCACTGAGCGTCAGACCCCGTAGAA
AAGATCAAAGGATCTTCTTGAGATCCTTTTTTTCTGCGCGTAATCTGCTGCTTGCAAACAAAAAAACCAC
CGCTACCAGCGGTGGTTTGTTTGCCGGATCAAGAGCTACCAACTCTTTTTCCGAAGGTAACTGGCTTCAG
CAGAGCGCAGATACCAAATACTGTCCTTCTAGTGTAGCCGTAGTTAGGCCACCACTTCAAGAACTCTGTA
GCACCGCCTACATACCTCGCTCTGCTAATCCTGTTACCAGTGGCTGCTGCCAGTGGCGATAAGTCGTGTC
TTACCGGGTTGGACTCAAGACGATAGTTACCGGATAAGGCGCAGCGGTCGGGCTGAACGGGGGGTTCGTG
CACACAGCCCAGCTTGGAGCGAACGACCTACACCGAACTGAGATACCTACAGCGTGAGCTATGAGAAAGC
GCCACGCTTCCCGAAGGGAGAAAGGCGGACAGGTATCCGGTAAGCGGCAGGGTCGGAACAGGAGAGCGCA
CGAGGGAGCTTCCAGGGGGAAACGCCTGGTATCTTTATAGTCCTGTCGGGTTTCGCCACCTCTGACTTGA
GCGTCGATTTTTGTGATGCTCGTCAGGGGGGCGGAGCCTATGGAAAAACGCCAGCAACGCGGCCTTTTTA
CGGTTCCTGGCCTTTTGCTGGCCTTGAAGCTGTCCCTGATGGTCGTCATCTACCTGCCTGGACAGCATGG
CCTGCAACGCGGGCATCCCGATGCCGCCGGAAGCGAGAAGAATCATAATGGGGAAGGCCATCCAGCCTCG
CGTCGAACTAGATGATCCGGCTGTGGAATGTGTGTCAGTTAGGGTGTGGAAAGTCCCCAGGCTCCCCAGC
AGGCAGAAGTATGCAAAGCATGCATCTCAATTAGTCAGCAACCAGGTGTGGAAAGTCCCCAGGCTCCCCA
GCAGGCAGAAGTATGCAAAGCATGCATCTCAATTAGTCAGCAACCATAGTCCCGCCCCTAACTCCGCCCA
TCCCGCCCCTAACTCCGCCCAGTTCCGCCCATTCTCCGCCCCATGGCTGACTAATTTTTTTTATTTATGC
AGAGGCCGAGGCCGCCTCGGCCTCTGAGCTATTCCAGAAGTAGTGAGGAGGCTTTTTTGGAGGGTGACCG
CCACGACCGGTGCCGCCACCATCCCCTGACCCACGCCCCTGACCCCTCACAAGGAGACGACCTTCCATGA
CCGAGTACAAGCCCACGGTGCGCCTCGCCACCCGCGACGACGTCCCCCGGGCCGTACGCACCCTCGCCGC
CGCGTTCGCCGACTACCCCGCCACGCGCCACACCGTCGACCCCGACCGCCACATCGAACGCGTCACCGAG
CTGCAAGAACTCTTCCTCACGCGCGTCGGGCTCGACATCGGCAAGGTGTGGGTCGCGGACGACGGCGCCG
CGGTGGCGGTCTGGACCACGCCGGAGAGCGTCGAAGCGGGGGCGGTGTTCGCCGAGATCGGCCCGCGCAT
GGCCGAGTTGAGCGGTTCCCGGCTGGCCGCGCAGCAACAGATGGAAGGCCTCCTGGCGCCGCACCGGCCC
AAGGAGCCCGCGTGGTTCCTGGCCACCGTCGGCGTCTCGCCCGACCACCAGGGCAAGGGTCTGGGCAGCG
CCGTCGTGCTCCCCGGAGTGGAGGCGGCCGAGCGCGCCGGGGTGCCCGCCTTCCTGGAGACCTCCGCGCC
CCGCAACCTCCCCTTCTACGAGCGGCTCGGCTTCACCGTCACCGCCGACGTCGAGGTGCCCGAAGGACCG
CGCACCTGGTGCATGACCCGCAAGCCCGGTGCCTGACGCCCGCCCCACGACCCGCAGCGCCCGACCGAAA
GGAGCGCACGACCCGGTCCGACGCGGCCCGACGGGTCCGAGGGGGGTCGACCTCGAAACTTGTTTATTGC
AGCTTATAATGGTTACAAATAAAGCAATAGCATCACAAATTTCACAAATAAAGCATTTTTTTCACTGCAT
TCTAGTTGTGGTTTGTCCAAACTCATCAATGTATCTTATCATGTCTGGATCTGATCCGAACCCCTTCCTC
GACCAATTCTCATGTTTGACAGCTTATCATCGCAGATCCGGGCAACGTTGTTGCCATTGCTCGACCAATT
CTCATGTTTGACAGCTTATCATCGCAGATCCGTATGGTGCACTCTCAGTACAATCTGCTCTGATGCCGCA
TAGTTAAGCCAGTATCTGCTCCCTGCTTGTGTGTTGGAGGTCGCTGAGTAGTGCGCGAGCAAAATTTAAG
CTACAACAAGGCAAGGCTTGACCGACAATTGCATGAAGAATCTGCTTAGGGTTAGGCGTTTTGCGCTGCT
TCGCGATGTACGGGCCAGATATACGCGTATCTGAGGGGACTAGGGTGTGTTTAGGCGAAAAGCGGGGCTT
CGGTTGTACGCGGTTAGGAGTCCCCTCAGGATATAGTAGTTTCGCTTTTGCATAGGGAGGGGGAAATGTA
GTCTTATGCAATACTCTTGTAGTCTTGCAACATGGTAACGATGAGTTAGCAACATGCCTTACAAGGAGAG
AAAAAGCACCGTGCATGCCGATTGGTGGAAGTAAGGTGGTACGATCGTGCCTTATTAGGAAGGCAACAGA
CGGGTCTGACATGGATTGGACGAACCACTGAATTCCGCATTGCAGAGATATTGTATTTAAGTGCCTAGCT
CGATACAATAAACGCCATTTGACCATTCACCACATTGGTGTGCACCTCCAAGCTGGCCGGGGATCCTCTA
GGGCCTCTGAGCTATTCCAGAAGTAGTGAAGAGGCTTTTTTGGAGGCCTAGGCTTTTGCAAAAAGCTCCG
GATCGATCCTGAGAACTTCAGGGTGAGTTTGGGGACCCTTGATTGTTCTTTCTTTTTCGCTATTGTAAAA
TTCATGTTATATGGAGGGGGCAAAGTTTTCAGGGTGTTGTTTAGAATGGGAAGATGTCCCTTGTATCACC
ATGGACCCTCATGATAATTTTGTTTCTTTCACTTTCTACTCTGTTGACAACCATTGTCTCCTCTTATTTT
CTTTTCATTTTCTGTAACTTTTTCGTTAAACTTTAGCTTGCATTTGTAACGAATTTTTAAATTCACTTTT
GTTTATTTGTCAGATTGTAAGTACTTTCTCTAATCACTTTTTTTTCAAGGCAATCAGGGTATATTATATT
GTACTTCAGCACAGTTTTAGAGAACAATTGTTATAATTAAATGATAAGGTAGAATATTTCTGCATATAAA
TTCTGGCTGGCGTGGAAATATTCTTATTGGTAGAAACAACTACATCCTGGTCATCATCCTGCCTTTCTCT
TTATGGTTACAATGATATACACTGTTTGAGATGAGGATAAAATACTCTGAGTCCAAACCGGGCCCCTCTG
CTAACCATGTTCATGCCTTCTTCTTTTTCCTACAGCTCCTGGGCAACGTGCTGGTTATTGTGCTGTCTCA
TCATTTTGGCAAAGAATTGTAATACGACTCACTATAGGGCGAATTGATATGTCTAGATTAGATAAAAGTA
AAGTGATTAACAGCGCATTAGAGCTGCTTAATGAGGTCGGAATCGAAGGTTTAACAACCCGTAAACTCGC
CCAGAAGCTAGGTGTAGAGCAGCCTACATTGTATTGGCATGTAAAAAATAAGCGGGCTTTGCTCGACGCC
TTAGCCATTGAGATGTTAGATAGGCACCATACTCACTTTTGCCCTTTAGAAGGGGAAAGCTGGCAAGATT
TTTTACGTAATAACGCTAAAAGTTTTAGATGTGCTTTACTAAGTCATCGCGATGGAGCAAAAGTACATTT
AGGTACACGGCCTACAGAAAAACAGTATGAAACTCTCGAAAATCAATTAGCCTTTTTATGCCAACAAGGT
TTTTCACTAGAGAATGCATTATATGCACTCAGCGCTGTGGGGCATTTTACTTTAGGTTGCGTATTGGAAG
ATCAAGAGCATCAAGTCGCTAAAGAAGAAAGGGAAACACCTACTACTGATAGTATGCCGCCATTATTACG
ACAAGCTATCGAATTATTTGATCACCAAGGTGCAGAGCCAGCCTTCTTATTCGGCCTTGAATTGATCATA
TGCGGATTAGAAAAACAACTTAAATGTGAAAGTGGGTCCGCGTACAGCGGATCCCGGGAATTCAGATCTT
ATTAAAGCAGAACTTGTTTATTGCAGCTTATAATGGTTACAAATAAAGCAATAGCATCACAAATTTCACA
AATAAAGCATTTTTTTCACTGCATTCTAGTTGTGGTTTGTCCAAACTCATCAATGTATCTTATCATGTCT
GGTCGAATCCATGGCGCAGAACTGGTAGGTATGGAAGATCCGCGTTGACATTGATTATTGACTAGTTATT
AATAGTAATCAATTACGGGGTCATTAGTTCATAGCCCATATATGGAGTTCCGCGTTACATAACTTACGGT
AAATGGCCCGCCTGGCTGACCGCCCAACGACCCCCGCCCATTGACGTCAATAATGACGTATGTTCCCATA
GTAACGCCAATAGGGACTTTCCATTGACGTCAATGGGTGGAGTATTTACGGTAAACTGCCCACTTGGCAG
TACATCAAGTGTATCATATGCCAAGTACGCCCCCTATTGACGTCAATGACGGTAAATGGCCCGCCTGGCA
TTATGCCCAGTACATGACCTTATGGGACTTTCCTACTTGGCAGTACATCTACGTATTAGTCATCGCTATT
ACCATGGTGATGCGGTTTTGGCAGTACATCAATGGGCGTGGATAGCGGTTTGACTCACGGGGATTTCCAA
GTCTCCACCCCATTGACGTCAATGGGAGTTTGTTTTGGCACCAAAATCAACGGGACTTTCCAAAATGTCG
TAACAACTCCGCCCCATTGACGCAAATGGGCGGTAGGCGTGTACGGTGGGAGGTCTATATAAGCAGAGCT
CTCCCTATCAGTGATAGAGATCTCCCTATCAGTGATAGAGATCGTCGACGAGCTCGTTTAGTGAACCGTC
AGATCGCCTGGAGACGCCATCCACGCTGTTTTGACCTCCATAGAAGACACCGGGACCGATCCAGCCTCCG
GACTCTAGCGTTTAAACTTAAGCTTACCACCATGGATTATAAAGACGATGATGACAAGCACCACCACCAC
CACCACGACAAGGATTGTGAAATGAAACGCACCACACTGGACAGCCCTTTGGGGAAGCTGGAGCTGTCTG
GTTGTGAGCAGGGTCTGCACGAAATAATTTTTCTGGGCAAGGGGACGTCTGCAGCTGATGCCGTGGAGGT
CCCAGCCCCCGCTGCGGTTCTCGGAGGTCCGGAGCCCCTGATGCAGGCTACAGCCTGGCTGAATGCCTAT
TTCCACCAGCCCGAGGCTATCGAAGAGTTCCCCGTGCCGGCTCTTCACCATCCCGTTTTCCAGCAAGAGT
CGTTCACCAGACAGGTGTTATGGAAGCTGCTGAAGGTTGTGAAATTCGGAGAAGTGATTTCTTACTCTCA
CTTAGCAGCCCTGGCAGGCAACCCCGCAGCCACGGCAGCAGTGAAGACGGCACTGAGTGGCAATCCTGTC
CCTATCCTGATCCCGTGCCACAGAGTGGTCCAGGGGGATTTGGATGTGGGCGGTTACGAGGGTGGACTGG
CCGTGAAGGAATGGCTTCTGGCCCATGAAGGCCACCGGTTGGGGAAGCCAGGCTTGGGATTCGAACTGGA
GGTGCTGTTCCAGGGCCCCGGTACCGCCATCACAAGTTTGTACAAAAAAGCAGGCACCATGTCGCTGCCT
CCGGAGAAAGCCTCCGAGCTGAAGCAGCTCATCCACCAGCAGCTGAGCAAGATGGATGTCCATGGTAGAA
TAAGAGAAATCCTTGCTGAGACTATACGGGAAGAATTGGCACCTGATCAACAGCATTTATCAACAGAAGA
TTTGATCAAAGCCCTTAGACGTCGAGGAATCATTGACGATGTGATGAAAGAACTTAATTTTGTTACTGAC
AGTGTTGAGCAAGAACTCCCTTCCTCTCCAAAACAACCTATTTGTTTTGATAGACAATCGACATTAAAAA
AAACTAATATTGATCCAACACGGAGGTATCTTTACCTTCAGGTTTTGGGTGGAAAAGCTTTCTTGGAACA
TCTGCAAGAACCTGAGCCTTTACCTGGACAAGTTTGTTCAACGTTTACTTTATGTTTACATTATCGAAAC
CAACGTTTTCGTTCTAAACCTGTTCCATGTGCCTGTGAACCAGATTTTCATGATGGCTTTTTACTTGAAG
TACACAGAGAAAGCTTGGGTGATGGAACTAGAATGGCTGATTCAACAACAATGTTATCAATAAGTGATCC
AATTCATATGGTGCTAATCAAAACAGACATATTTGGTGAGACGACTTTAGTAGCATCATATTTTCTGGAA
TGGCGATCGGTTTTGGGCTCAGAAAATGGAGTGACCAGTCTGACTGTGGAACTTATGGGTGTAGGCACAG
AATCAAAAGTTTCTGTGGGAATTTTAAATATAAAACTTGAAATGTATCCACCACTCAATCAAACGTTATC
TCAAGAAGTAGTGAACACACAGCTTGCTTTGGAACGTCAGAAAACTGCAGAGAAAGAGCGATTATTTCTT
GTATATGCTAAGCAGTGGTGGAGAGAATATTTGCAAATTCGACCCTCACACAACTCACGACTGGTTAAGA
TTTTTGCACAGGATGAAAATGGGATAAATAGACCAGTCTGTTCCTATGTTAAACCACTTCGAGCTGGACG
GCTTCTTGATACTCCAAGGCAAGCAGCAAGATTTGTTAATGTCCTTGGTTATGAACGAGCCCCTGTTATT
GGAGGAGGAGGTAAACAGGAGCAGTGGTGCACTCTGCTGGCCTTTCTCTGTAGAAACAAGGGTGACTGTG
AAGATCACGCTAACCTTCTGTGCAGCCTTCTTCTTGGATATGGATTAGAAGCCTTTGTTTGTGTTGGGAC
CAAGGCAAAAGGAGTACCTCATGCATGGGTTATGACTTGTGGAACTGATGGGGCCATCACTTTTTGGGAG
AGTTTAACAGGACACAGGTACATCCATAAACCTACCAATCCTGATGAACCTCCAGTTGCTGAACAGCCCA
AACCACTGTACCCATATCGAACAATTGGTTGTGTTTTCAACCATCAGATGTTCCTGGGAAATTGTCAACC
CTCTGATGCAGTAGAAACCTGTGTATTTGATTTGAACGATGAATCCAAATGGAAACCCATGAGTGAGGAA
GCAATTAAATCTGTGTGTGCTCCTGGAGCTACAACATCCCTTCCTCCCTTTCCACCTCTGTGTGCATCCA
CAATTGACGCGTCAGTAACAAGTAATGAAATTGAAATGCAGCTGAGGCTCCTGGTGTCAGAACACAGGAA
GGATCTTGGCCTCACTACTGTTTGGGAAGACCAGCTCTCCTACCTTTTATCACCAGCTTTGGCTTCTTAT
GAATTTGAGCGTACAACAAGTATATCAGCAGGCAATGAAGAATTTCAAGATGCCATAAGAAGGGCTGTAC
CTGATGGTCACACATTTAAAGGGTTCCCAATACATTTTGTGTATAGAAATGCAAGACGTGCATTTGCCAC
ATGTCTTCGATCTCCTTTCTGTGAAGAAATAATCTGTTGCCGTGGAGACCAAGTGCGACTGGCAGTTCGT
GTCCGAGTATTTACTTACCCTGAATCTGCATGTGCTGTTTGGATCATGTTTGCTTGTAAATATCGCTCGG
TATTATAGATACCCAGCTTTC
