Features (pLannotate 1.2.2; 30 found; start..end, strand, type, name):
    433..1990    -  rep_origin     oriP (fragment): Epstein-Barr virus oriP replication origin (Yates et al., 2000)
   2103..2321    -  CDS            gL (fragment): GL_EBVB9 - Experimental evidence at protein level: Swiss-Prot protein existence level 1. The heterodimer glycoprotein H-glycoprotein L is required for the fusion of viral and plasma membranes leading to virus entry into the host cell. Acts as a functional inhibitor of gH and maintains gH in an inhibited form. Upon binding to host integrins, gL dissociates from gH leading to activation of the viral fusion glycoproteins gB and gH. Fusion of EBV with B-lymphocytes requires the additional receptor- binding protein gp42, which forms a complex with gH/gL. The heterodimer gH/gL targets also host EPHA
   2404..4329    -  CDS            EBNA1: Epstein-Barr nuclear antigen 1, also known as EBNA-1 crucial for latent viral infection, and for episomal amplification of vectors containing the oriP origin (Okita et al., 2013)
   4367..4711    -  CDS            BRRF2_EBVB9 (fragment): Protein inferred from homology: Swiss-Prot protein existence level 3. From Epstein-Barr virus (strain B95-8) (HHV-4) (Human herpesvirus 4).
   4714..4737    -  promoter       tet promoter (fragment): E. coli promoter for tetracycline efflux protein gene
   4850..4954    +  promoter       AmpR promoter: bla
   4955..5815    +  CDS            AmpR: β-lactamase; bla; confers resistance to ampicillin, carbenicillin, and related antibiotics
   5986..6574    +  rep_origin     ori: high-copy-number ColE1/pMB1/pBR322/pUC origin of replication
   6620..6743    -  CDS            TcR (fragment): tetracycline efflux protein; tet; confers resistance to tetracycline
   6781..7078    +  promoter       SV40 promoter: SV40 enhancer and early promoter
   7155..7754    +  CDS            PuroR: puromycin N-acetyltransferase; pac from Streptomyces alboniger; confers resistance to puromycin
   7845..7979    +  polyA_signal   SV40 poly(A) signal: SV40 polyadenylation signal
   8101..8153    -  misc_feature   bom (fragment): basis of mobility region from pBR322
   8284..8377    +  ncRNA          Retro dr1: Accession: RF00214 - Retrovirus direct repeat 1 (dr1)
   8413..8674    +  promoter       RSV promoter: Rous sarcoma virus enhancer/promoter
   8700..8760    +  promoter       SV40 promoter (fragment): SV40 early promoter
   8791..9363    +  intron         β-globin intron: intron from rabbit β-globin gene
   9418..9436    +  promoter       T7 promoter: promoter for bacteriophage T7 RNA polymerase
   9447..10067   +  CDS            tetR: TETR2_ECOLX - Experimental evidence at protein level: Swiss-Prot protein existence level 1. TetR is the repressor of the tetracycline resistance element; its N-terminal region forms a helix-turn-helix structure and binds DNA. Binding of tetracycline to TetR reduces the repressor affinity for the tetracycline resistance gene (tetA) promoter operator sites. From Escherichia coli.
  10109..10230   +  polyA_signal   SV40 poly(A) signal: SV40 polyadenylation signal
  10285..10664   +  enhancer       CMV enhancer: human cytomegalovirus immediate early enhancer
  10665..10868   +  promoter       CMV promoter: human cytomegalovirus (CMV) immediate early promoter
  10870..10889   +  promoter       PLtetO-1 promoter (fragment): modified phage lambda PL promoter with tet operator sites (Lutz and Bujard, 1997)
  10891..10910   +  promoter       PLtetO-1 promoter (fragment): modified phage lambda PL promoter with tet operator sites (Lutz and Bujard, 1997)
  10918..10951   +  promoter       TRE3GV promoter (fragment): 3rd-generation Tet-responsive promoter that can be activated by binding of Tet-On® 3G, optimized for retroviral and lentiviral vectors
  11067..11084   +  CDS            9xHis (fragment): 9xHis affinity tag
  11085..11627   +  CDS            MGMT (fragment): MGMT_HUMAN - Experimental evidence at protein level: Swiss-Prot protein existence level 1. Involved in the cellular defense against the biological effects of O6-methylguanine (O6-MeG) and O4-methylthymine (O4-MeT) in DNA. Repairs the methylated nucleobase in DNA by stoichiometrically transferring the methyl group to a cysteine residue in the enzyme. This is a suicide reaction: the enzyme is irreversibly inactivated. From Homo sapiens (Human).
  11671..11691   +  protein_bind   attB1: mutant version of attB; core recombination site for the Gateway® BP reaction BP Clonase™
  11697..13673   +  CDS            CEP76: CEP76_HUMAN - Also known as C18orf9. Experimental evidence at protein level: Swiss-Prot protein existence level 1. Centrosomal protein involved in regulation of centriole duplication. Required to limit centriole duplication to once per cell cycle by preventing centriole reduplication. From Homo sapiens (Human).
  13678..14      -  protein_bind   attB2 (across the origin): mutant version of attB; recombination site for the Gateway® BP reaction BP Clonase™
>Addgene plasmid #136814 | pEBTetD-SNAP-Cep76 | addgene full sequence | sequence record 276177 | Addgene NGS Result
TTGTACAAAGTGGTGATGGCAGCTAGCGGCGCGCCCGGCCGCGGGGCAGTGCATGTAATCCCTTCAGTTG
GTTGGTACAACTTGCCAACTGGGCCCTGTTCCACATGTGACACGGGGGGGGACCAAACACAAAGGGGTTC
TCTGACTGTAGTTGACATCCTTATAAATGGATGTGCACATTTGCCAACACTGAGTGGCTTTCATCCTGGA
GCAGACTTTGCAGTCTGTGGACTGCAACACAACATTGCCTTTATGTGTAACTCTTGGCTGAAGCTCTTAC
ACCAATGCTGGGGGACATGTACCTCCCAGGGGCCCAGGAAGACTACGGGAGGCTACACCAACGTCAATCA
GAGGGGCCTGTGTAGCTACCGATAAGCGGACCCTCAAGAGGGCATTAGCAATAGTGTTTATAAGGCCCCC
TTGTTAACCCTAAACGGGTAGCATATGCTTCCCGGGTAGTAGTATATACTATCCAGACTAACCCTAATTC
AATAGCATATGTTACCCAACGGGAAGCATATGCTATCGAATTAGGGTTAGTAAAAGGGTCCTAAGGAACA
GCGATATCTCCCACCCCATGAGCTGTCACGGTTTTATTTACATGGGGTCAGGATTCCACGAGGGTAGTGA
ACCATTTTAGTCACAAGGGCAGTGGCTGAAGATCAAGGAGCGGGCAGTGAACTCTCCTGAATCTTCGCCT
GCTTCTTCATTCTCCTTCGTTTAGCTAATAGAATAACTGCTGAGTTGTGAACAGTAAGGTGTATGTGAGG
TGCTCGAAAACAAGGTTTCAGGTGACGCCCCCAGAATAAAATTTGGACGGGGGGTTCAGTGGTGGCATTG
TGCTATGACACCAATATAACCCTCACAAACCCCTTGGGCAATAAATACTAGTGTAGGAATGAAACATTCT
GAATATCTTTAACAATAGAAATCCATGGGGTGGGGACAAGCCGTAAAGACTGGATGTCCATCTCACACGA
ATTTATGGCTATGGGCAACACATAATCCTAGTGCAATATGATACTGGGGTTATTAAGATGTGTCCCAGGC
AGGGACCAAGACAGGTGAACCATGTTGTTACACTCTATTTGTAACAAGGGGAAAGAGAGTGGACGCCGAC
AGCAGCGGACTCCACTGGTTGTCTCTAACACCCCCGAAAATTAAACGGGGCTCCACGCCAATGGGGCCCA
TAAACAAAGACAAGTGGCCACTCTTTTTTTTGAAATTGTGGAGTGGGGGCACGCGTCAGCCCCCACACGC
CGCCCTGCGGTTTTGGACTGTAAAATAAGGGTGTAATAACTTGGCTGATTGTAACCCCGCTAACCACTGC
GGTCAAACCACTTGCCCACAAAACCACTAATGGCACCCCGGGGAATACCTGCATAAGTAGGTGGGCGGGC
CAAGATAGGGGCGCGATTGCTGCGATCTGGAGGACAAATTACACACACTTGCGCCTGAGCGCCAAGCACA
GGGTTGTTGGTCCTCATATTCACGAGGTCGCTGAGAGCACGGTGGGCTAATGTTGCCATGGGTAGCATAT
ACTACCCAAATATCTGGATAGCATATGCTATCCTAATCTATATCTGGGTAGCATAGGCTATCCTAATCTA
TATCTGGGTAGTATATGCTATCCTAATCTGTATCCGGGTAGCATATGCTATCCTAATAGAGATTAGGGTA
GTATATGCTATCCTAATTTATATCTGGGTAGCATATACTACCCAAATATCTGGATAGCATATGCTATCCT
AATCTATATCTGGGTAGCATATGCTATCCTAATCTATATCTGGGTAGCATAGGCTATCCTAATCTATATC
TGGGTAGCATATGCTATCCTAATCTATATCTGGGTAGTATATGCTATCCTAATTTATATCTGGGTAGCAT
AGGCTATCCTAATCTATATCTGGGTAGCATATGCTATCCTAATCTATATCTGGGTAGTATATGCTATCCT
AATCTGTATCCGGGTAGCATATGCTATCCTCATGCATATACAGTCAGCATATGATACCCAGTAGTAGAGT
GGGAGTGCTATCCTTTGCATATGCCGCCACCTCCCAAGGGGGCGTGAATTTTCGCTGCTTGTCCTTTTCC
TGCTGGTTGCTCCCATTCTTAGGTGAATTTAAGGAGGCCAGGCTAAAGCCGTCGCATGTCTGATTGCTCA
CCAGGTAAATGTCGCTAATGTTTTCCAACGCGAGAAGGTGTTGAGCGCGGAGCTGAGTGACGTGACAACA
TGGGTATGCCCAATTGCCCCATGTTGGGAGGACGAAAATGGTGACAAGACAGATGGCCAGAAATACACCA
ACAGCACGCATGATGTCTACTGGGGATTTATTCTTTAGTGCGGGGGAATACACGGCTTTTAATACGATTG
AGGGCGTCTCCTAACAAGTTACATCACTCCTGCCCTTCCTCACCCTCATCTCCATCACCTCCTTCATCTC
CGTCATCTCCGTCATCACCCTCCGCGGCAGCCCCTTCCACCATAGGTGGAAACCAGGGAGGCAAATCTAC
TCCATCGTCAAAGCTGCACACAGTCACCCTGATATTGCAGGTAGGAGCGGGCTTTGTCATAACAAGGTCC
TTAATCGCATCCTTCAAAACCTCAGCAAATATATGAGTTTGTAAAAAGACCATGAAATAACAGACAATGG
ACTCCCTTAGCGGGCCAGGTTGTGGGCCGGGTCCAGGGGCCATTCCAAAGGGGAGACGACTCAATGGTGT
AAGACGACATTGTGGAATAGCAAGGGCAGTTCCTCGCCTTAGGTTGTAAAGGGAGGTCTTACTACCTCCA
TATACGAACACACCGGCGACCCAAGTTCCTTCGTCGGTAGTCCTTTCTACGTGACTCCTAGCCAGGAGAG
CTCTTAAACCTTCTGCAATGTTCTCAAATTTCGGGTTGGAACCTCCTTGACCACGATGCTTTCCAAACCA
CCCTCCTTTTTTGCGCCTGCCTCCATCACCCTGACCCCGGGGTCCAGTGCTTGGGCCTTCTCCTGGGTCA
TCTGCGGGGCCCTGCTCTATCGCTCCCGGGGGCACGTCAGGCTCACCATCTGGGCCACCTTCTTGGTGGT
ATTCAAAATAATCGGCTTCCCCTACAGGGTGGAAAAATGGCCTTCTACCTGGAGGGGGCCTGCGCGGTGG
AGACCCGGATGATGATGACTGACTACTGGGACTCCTGGGCCTCTTTTCTCCACGTCCACGACCTCTCCCC
CTGGCTCTTTCACGACTTCCCCCCCTGGCTCTTTCACGTCCTCTACCCCGGCGGCCTCCACTACCTCCTC
GACCCCGGCCTCCACTACCTCCTCGACCCCGGCCTCCACTGCCTCCTCGACCCCGGCCTCCACCTCCTGC
TCCTGCCCCTCCTGCTCCTGCCCCTCCTCCTGCTCCTGCCCCTCCTGCCCCTCCTGCTCCTGCCCCTCCT
GCCCCTCCTGCTCCTGCCCCTCCTGCCCCTCCTGCTCCTGCCCCTCCTGCCCCTCCTCCTGCTCCTGCCC
CTCCTGCCCCTCCTCCTSCTCCTGCCCCTCCTGCCCCTCCTGCTCCTGCCCCTCCTGCCCCTCCTGCTCC
TGCCCCTCCTGCCCCTCCTGCTCCTGCYCCTCCTGCTCCTGCCCCTCCTGCTCCTGCCCCTCCTGCTCCT
GCCCCTCCTGCCCCTCCTGCCCCTCCTCCTGCTCCTGCCCCTCCTGCTCCTGCCCCTCCTSCCCCTCCTG
CCCCTCCTGCTCCTGCCCCTCCTCCTGCTCCTGCCCCTCCTGCCCCTCCTSCCCCTCCTCCTGCTCCTGC
CCCTCCTGCCCCTCCTCCTGCTCCTGCCCCTCCTCCTSCTCCTGCCCCTCCTSCCCCTCCTSCCCCTCCT
CCTGCTCCTGCCCCTCCTGCCCCTCCTCCTGCTCCTGCCCCTCCTCCTGCTCCTGCCCCTCCTGCCCCTC
CTGCCCCTCCTCCTGCTCCTGCCCCTCCTCCTGCTCCTGCCCCTCCTGCCCCTCCTGCCCCTCCTGCCCC
TCCTCCTGCTCCTGCCCCTCCTCCTGCTCCTGCCCCTCCTGCTCCTGCCCCTCCCGCTCCTGCTCCTGCT
CCTGTTCCACCGTGGGTCCCTTTGCAGCCAATGCAACTTGGACGTTTTTGGGGTCTCCGGACACCATCTC
TATGTCTTGGCCCTGATCCTGAGCCGCCCGGGGCTCCTGGTCTTCCGCCTCCTCGTCCTCGTCCTCTTCC
CCGTCCTCGTCCATGGTTATCACCCCCTCTTCTTTGAGGTCCACTGCCGCCGGAGCCTTCTGGTCCAGAT
GTGTCTCCCTTCTCTCCTAGGCCATTTCCAGGTCCTGTACCTGGCCCCTCGTCAGACATGATTCACACTA
AAAGAGATCAATAGACATCTTTATTAGACGACGCTCAGTGAATACAGGGAGTGCAGACTCCTGCCCCCTC
CAACAGCCCCCCCACCCTCATCCCCTTCATGGTCGCTGTCAGACAGATCCAGGTCTGAAAATTCCCCATC
CTCCGAACCATCCTCGTCCTCATCACCAATTACTCGCAGCCCGGAAAACTCCCGCTGAACATCCTCAAGA
TTTGCGTCCTGAGCCTCAAGCCAGGCCTCAAATTCCTCGTCCCCCTTTTTGCTGGACGGTAGGGATGGGG
ATTCTCGGGACCCCTCCTCTTCCTCTTCAAGGTCACCAGACAGAGATGCTACTGGGGCAACGGAAGAAAA
GCTGGGTGCGGCCTGTGAGGATCAGCTTATCGATGATAAGCTGTCAAACATGAGAATTCTTGAAGACGAA
AGGGCCTCGTGATACGCCTATTTTTATAGGTTAATGTCATGATAATAATGGTTTCTTAGACGTCAGGTGG
CACTTTTCGGGGAAATGTGCGCGGAACCCCTATTTGTTTATTTTTCTAAATACATTCAAATATGTATCCG
CTCATGAGACAATAACCCTGATAAATGCTTCAATAATATTGAAAAAGGAAGAGTATGAGTATTCAACATT
TCCGTGTCGCCCTTATTCCCTTTTTTGCGGCATTTTGCCTTCCTGTTTTTGCTCACCCAGAAACGCTGGT
GAAAGTAAAAGATGCTGAAGATCAGTTGGGTGCACGAGTGGGTTACATCGAACTGGATCTCAACAGCGGT
AAGATCCTTGAGAGTTTTCGCCCCGAAGAACGTTTTCCAATGATGAGCACTTTTAAAGTTCTGCTATGTG
GCGCGGTATTATCCCGTGTTGACGCCGGGCAAGAGCAACTCGGTCGCCGCATACACTATTCTCAGAATGA
CTTGGTTGAGTACTCACCAGTCACAGAAAAGCATCTTACGGATGGCATGACAGTAAGAGAATTATGCAGT
GCTGCCATAACCATGAGTGATAACACTGCGGCCAACTTACTTCTGACAACGATCGGAGGACCGAAGGAGC
TAACCGCTTTTTTGCACAACATGGGGGATCATGTAACTCGCCTTGATCGTTGGGAACCGGAGCTGAATGA
AGCCATACCAAACGACGAGCGTGACACCACGATGCCTGCAGCAATGGCAACAACGTTGCGCAAACTATTA
ACTGGCGAACTACTTACTCTAGCTTCCCGGCAACAATTAATAGACTGGATGGAGGCGGATAAAGTTGCAG
GACCACTTCTGCGCTCGGCCCTTCCGGCTGGCTGGTTTATTGCTGATAAATCTGGAGCCGGTGAGCGTGG
GTCTCGCGGTATCATTGCAGCACTGGGGCCAGATGGTAAGCCCTCCCGTATCGTAGTTATCTACACGACG
GGGAGTCAGGCAACTATGGATGAACGAAATAGACAGATCGCTGAGATAGGTGCCTCACTGATTAAGCATT
GGTAACTGTCAGACCAAGTTTACTCATATATACTTTAGATTGATTTAAAACTTCATTTTTAATTTAAAAG
GATCTAGGTGAAGATCCTTTTTGATAATCTCATGACCAAAATCCCTTAACGTGAGTTTTCGTTCCACTGA
GCGTCAGACCCCGTAGAAAAGATCAAAGGATCTTCTTGAGATCCTTTTTTTCTGCGCGTAATCTGCTGCT
TGCAAACAAAAAAACCACCGCTACCAGCGGTGGTTTGTTTGCCGGATCAAGAGCTACCAACTCTTTTTCC
GAAGGTAACTGGCTTCAGCAGAGCGCAGATACCAAATACTGTCCTTCTAGTGTAGCCGTAGTTAGGCCAC
CACTTCAAGAACTCTGTAGCACCGCCTACATACCTCGCTCTGCTAATCCTGTTACCAGTGGCTGCTGCCA
GTGGCGATAAGTCGTGTCTTACCGGGTTGGACTCAAGACGATAGTTACCGGATAAGGCGCAGCGGTCGGG
CTGAACGGGGGGTTCGTGCACACAGCCCAGCTTGGAGCGAACGACCTACACCGAACTGAGATACCTACAG
CGTGAGCTATGAGAAAGCGCCACGCTTCCCGAAGGGAGAAAGGCGGACAGGTATCCGGTAAGCGGCAGGG
TCGGAACAGGAGAGCGCACGAGGGAGCTTCCAGGGGGAAACGCCTGGTATCTTTATAGTCCTGTCGGGTT
TCGCCACCTCTGACTTGAGCGTCGATTTTTGTGATGCTCGTCAGGGGGGCGGAGCCTATGGAAAAACGCC
AGCAACGCGGCCTTTTTACGGTTCCTGGCCTTTTGCTGGCCTTGAAGCTGTCCCTGATGGTCGTCATCTA
CCTGCCTGGACAGCATGGCCTGCAACGCGGGCATCCCGATGCCGCCGGAAGCGAGAAGAATCATAATGGG
GAAGGCCATCCAGCCTCGCGTCGAACTAGATGATCCGGCTGTGGAATGTGTGTCAGTTAGGGTGTGGAAA
GTCCCCAGGCTCCCCAGCAGGCAGAAGTATGCAAAGCATGCATCTCAATTAGTCAGCAACCAGGTGTGGA
AAGTCCCCAGGCTCCCCAGCAGGCAGAAGTATGCAAAGCATGCATCTCAATTAGTCAGCAACCATAGTCC
CGCCCCTAACTCCGCCCATCCCGCCCCTAACTCCGCCCAGTTCCGCCCATTCTCCGCCCCATGGCTGACT
AATTTTTTTTATTTATGCAGAGGCCGAGGCCGCCTCGGCCTCTGAGCTATTCCAGAAGTAGTGAGGAGGC
TTTTTTGGAGGGTGACCGCCACGACCGGTGCCGCCACCATCCCCTGACCCACGCCCCTGACCCCTCACAA
GGAGACGACCTTCCATGACCGAGTACAAGCCCACGGTGCGCCTCGCCACCCGCGACGACGTCCCCCGGGC
CGTACGCACCCTCGCCGCCGCGTTCGCCGACTACCCCGCCACGCGCCACACCGTCGACCCCGACCGCCAC
ATCGAACGCGTCACCGAGCTGCAAGAACTCTTCCTCACGCGCGTCGGGCTCGACATCGGCAAGGTGTGGG
TCGCGGACGACGGCGCCGCGGTGGCGGTCTGGACCACGCCGGAGAGCGTCGAAGCGGGGGCGGTGTTCGC
CGAGATCGGCCCGCGCATGGCCGAGTTGAGCGGTTCCCGGCTGGCCGCGCAGCAACAGATGGAAGGCCTC
CTGGCGCCGCACCGGCCCAAGGAGCCCGCGTGGTTCCTGGCCACCGTCGGCGTCTCGCCCGACCACCAGG
GCAAGGGTCTGGGCAGCGCCGTCGTGCTCCCCGGAGTGGAGGCGGCCGAGCGCGCCGGGGTGCCCGCCTT
CCTGGAGACCTCCGCGCCCCGCAACCTCCCCTTCTACGAGCGGCTCGGCTTCACCGTCACCGCCGACGTC
GAGGTGCCCGAAGGACCGCGCACCTGGTGCATGACCCGCAAGCCCGGTGCCTGACGCCCGCCCCACGACC
CGCAGCGCCCGACCGAAAGGAGCGCACGACCCGGTCCGACGCGGCCCGACGGGTCCGAGGGGGGTCGACC
TCGAAACTTGTTTATTGCAGCTTATAATGGTTACAAATAAAGCAATAGCATCACAAATTTCACAAATAAA
GCATTTTTTTCACTGCATTCTAGTTGTGGTTTGTCCAAACTCATCAATGTATCTTATCATGTCTGGATCT
GATCCGAACCCCTTCCTCGACCAATTCTCATGTTTGACAGCTTATCATCGCAGATCCGGGCAACGTTGTT
GCCATTGCTCGACCAATTCTCATGTTTGACAGCTTATCATCGCAGATCCGTATGGTGCACTCTCAGTACA
ATCTGCTCTGATGCCGCATAGTTAAGCCAGTATCTGCTCCCTGCTTGTGTGTTGGAGGTCGCTGAGTAGT
GCGCGAGCAAAATTTAAGCTACAACAAGGCAAGGCTTGACCGACAATTGCATGAAGAATCTGCTTAGGGT
TAGGCGTTTTGCGCTGCTTCGCGATGTACGGGCCAGATATACGCGTATCTGAGGGGACTAGGGTGTGTTT
AGGCGAAAAGCGGGGCTTCGGTTGTACGCGGTTAGGAGTCCCCTCAGGATATAGTAGTTTCGCTTTTGCA
TAGGGAGGGGGAAATGTAGTCTTATGCAATACTCTTGTAGTCTTGCAACATGGTAACGATGAGTTAGCAA
CATGCCTTACAAGGAGAGAAAAAGCACCGTGCATGCCGATTGGTGGAAGTAAGGTGGTACGATCGTGCCT
TATTAGGAAGGCAACAGACGGGTCTGACATGGATTGGACGAACCACTGAATTCCGCATTGCAGAGATATT
GTATTTAAGTGCCTAGCTCGATACAATAAACGCCATTTGACCATTCACCACATTGGTGTGCACCTCCAAG
CTGGCCGGGGATCCTCTAGGGCCTCTGAGCTATTCCAGAAGTAGTGAAGAGGCTTTTTTGGAGGCCTAGG
CTTTTGCAAAAAGCTCCGGATCGATCCTGAGAACTTCAGGGTGAGTTTGGGGACCCTTGATTGTTCTTTC
TTTTTCGCTATTGTAAAATTCATGTTATATGGAGGGGGCAAAGTTTTCAGGGTGTTGTTTAGAATGGGAA
GATGTCCCTTGTATCACCATGGACCCTCATGATAATTTTGTTTCTTTCACTTTCTACTCTGTTGACAACC
ATTGTCTCCTCTTATTTTCTTTTCATTTTCTGTAACTTTTTCGTTAAACTTTAGCTTGCATTTGTAACGA
ATTTTTAAATTCACTTTTGTTTATTTGTCAGATTGTAAGTACTTTCTCTAATCACTTTTTTTTCAAGGCA
ATCAGGGTATATTATATTGTACTTCAGCACAGTTTTAGAGAACAATTGTTATAATTAAATGATAAGGTAG
AATATTTCTGCATATAAATTCTGGCTGGCGTGGAAATATTCTTATTGGTAGAAACAACTACATCCTGGTC
ATCATCCTGCCTTTCTCTTTATGGTTACAATGATATACACTGTTTGAGATGAGGATAAAATACTCTGAGT
CCAAACCGGGCCCCTCTGCTAACCATGTTCATGCCTTCTTCTTTTTCCTACAGCTCCTGGGCAACGTGCT
GGTTATTGTGCTGTCTCATCATTTTGGCAAAGAATTGTAATACGACTCACTATAGGGCGAATTGATATGT
CTAGATTAGATAAAAGTAAAGTGATTAACAGCGCATTAGAGCTGCTTAATGAGGTCGGAATCGAAGGTTT
AACAACCCGTAAACTCGCCCAGAAGCTAGGTGTAGAGCAGCCTACATTGTATTGGCATGTAAAAAATAAG
CGGGCTTTGCTCGACGCCTTAGCCATTGAGATGTTAGATAGGCACCATACTCACTTTTGCCCTTTAGAAG
GGGAAAGCTGGCAAGATTTTTTACGTAATAACGCTAAAAGTTTTAGATGTGCTTTACTAAGTCATCGCGA
TGGAGCAAAAGTACATTTAGGTACACGGCCTACAGAAAAACAGTATGAAACTCTCGAAAATCAATTAGCC
TTTTTATGCCAACAAGGTTTTTCACTAGAGAATGCATTATATGCACTCAGCGCTGTGGGGCATTTTACTT
TAGGTTGCGTATTGGAAGATCAAGAGCATCAAGTCGCTAAAGAAGAAAGGGAAACACCTACTACTGATAG
TATGCCGCCATTATTACGACAAGCTATCGAATTATTTGATCACCAAGGTGCAGAGCCAGCCTTCTTATTC
GGCCTTGAATTGATCATATGCGGATTAGAAAAACAACTTAAATGTGAAAGTGGGTCCGCGTACAGCGGAT
CCCGGGAATTCAGATCTTATTAAAGCAGAACTTGTTTATTGCAGCTTATAATGGTTACAAATAAAGCAAT
AGCATCACAAATTTCACAAATAAAGCATTTTTTTCACTGCATTCTAGTTGTGGTTTGTCCAAACTCATCA
ATGTATCTTATCATGTCTGGTCGAATCCATGGCGCAGAACTGGTAGGTATGGAAGATCCGCGTTGACATT
GATTATTGACTAGTTATTAATAGTAATCAATTACGGGGTCATTAGTTCATAGCCCATATATGGAGTTCCG
CGTTACATAACTTACGGTAAATGGCCCGCCTGGCTGACCGCCCAACGACCCCCGCCCATTGACGTCAATA
ATGACGTATGTTCCCATAGTAACGCCAATAGGGACTTTCCATTGACGTCAATGGGTGGAGTATTTACGGT
AAACTGCCCACTTGGCAGTACATCAAGTGTATCATATGCCAAGTACGCCCCCTATTGACGTCAATGACGG
TAAATGGCCCGCCTGGCATTATGCCCAGTACATGACCTTATGGGACTTTCCTACTTGGCAGTACATCTAC
GTATTAGTCATCGCTATTACCATGGTGATGCGGTTTTGGCAGTACATCAATGGGCGTGGATAGCGGTTTG
ACTCACGGGGATTTCCAAGTCTCCACCCCATTGACGTCAATGGGAGTTTGTTTTGGCACCAAAATCAACG
GGACTTTCCAAAATGTCGTAACAACTCCGCCCCATTGACGCAAATGGGCGGTAGGCGTGTACGGTGGGAG
GTCTATATAAGCAGAGCTCTCCCTATCAGTGATAGAGATCTCCCTATCAGTGATAGAGATCGTCGACGAG
CTCGTTTAGTGAACCGTCAGATCGCCTGGAGACGCCATCCACGCTGTTTTGACCTCCATAGAAGACACCG
GGACCGATCCAGCCTCCGGACTCTAGCGTTTAAACTTAAGCTTACCACCATGGATTATAAAGACGATGAT
GACAAGCACCACCACCACCACCACGACAAGGATTGTGAAATGAAACGCACCACACTGGACAGCCCTTTGG
GGAAGCTGGAGCTGTCTGGTTGTGAGCAGGGTCTGCACGAAATAATTTTTCTGGGCAAGGGGACGTCTGC
AGCTGATGCCGTGGAGGTCCCAGCCCCCGCTGCGGTTCTCGGAGGTCCGGAGCCCCTGATGCAGGCTACA
GCCTGGCTGAATGCCTATTTCCACCAGCCCGAGGCTATCGAAGAGTTCCCCGTGCCGGCTCTTCACCATC
CCGTTTTCCAGCAAGAGTCGTTCACCAGACAGGTGTTATGGAAGCTGCTGAAGGTTGTGAAATTCGGAGA
AGTGATTTCTTACTCTCACTTAGCAGCCCTGGCAGGCAACCCCGCAGCCACGGCAGCAGTGAAGACGGCA
CTGAGTGGCAATCCTGTCCCTATCCTGATCCCGTGCCACAGAGTGGTCCAGGGGGATTTGGATGTGGGCG
GTTACGAGGGTGGACTGGCCGTGAAGGAATGGCTTCTGGCCCATGAAGGCCACCGGTTGGGGAAGCCAGG
CTTGGGATTCGAACTGGAGGTGCTGTTCCAGGGCCCCGGTACCGCCATCACAAGTTTGTACAAAAAAGCA
GGCACCATGTCGCTGCCTCCGGAGAAAGCCTCCGAGCTGAAGCAGCTCATCCACCAGCAGCTGAGCAAGA
TGGATGTCCATGGTAGAATAAGAGAAATCCTTGCTGAGACTATACGGGAAGAATTGGCACCTGATCAACA
GCATTTATCAACAGAAGATTTGATCAAAGCCCTTAGACGTCGAGGAATCATTGACGATGTGATGAAAGAA
CTTAATTTTGTTACTGACAGTGTTGAGCAAGAACTCCCTTCCTCTCCAAAACAACCTATTTGTTTTGATA
GACAATCGACATTAAAAAAAACTAATATTGATCCAACACGGAGGTATCTTTACCTTCAGGTTTTGGGTGG
AAAAGCTTTCTTGGAACATCTGCAAGAACCTGAGCCTTTACCTGGACAAGTTTGTTCAACGTTTACTTTA
TGTTTACATTATCGAAACCAACGTTTTCGTTCTAAACCTGTTCCATGTGCCTGTGAACCAGATTTTCATG
ATGGCTTTTTACTTGAAGTACACAGAGAAAGCTTGGGTGATGGAACTAGAATGGCTGATTCAACAACAAT
GTTATCAATAAGTGATCCAATTCATATGGTGCTAATCAAAACAGACATATTTGGTGAGACGACTTTAGTA
GCATCATATTTTCTGGAATGGCGATCGGTTTTGGGCTCAGAAAATGGAGTGACCAGTCTGACTGTGGAAC
TTATGGGTGTAGGCACAGAATCAAAAGTTTCTGTGGGAATTTTAAATATAAAACTTGAAATGTATCCACC
ACTCAATCAAACGTTATCTCAAGAAGTAGTGAACACACAGCTTGCTTTGGAACGTCAGAAAACTGCAGAG
AAAGAGCGATTATTTCTTGTATATGCTAAGCAGTGGTGGAGAGAATATTTGCAAATTCGACCCTCACACA
ACTCACGACTGGTTAAGATTTTTGCACAGGATGAAAATGGGATAAATAGACCAGTCTGTTCCTATGTTAA
ACCACTTCGAGCTGGACGGCTTCTTGATACTCCAAGGCAAGCAGCAAGATTTGTTAATGTCCTTGGTTAT
GAACGAGCCCCTGTTATTGGAGGAGGAGGTAAACAGGAGCAGTGGTGCACTCTGCTGGCCTTTCTCTGTA
GAAACAAGGGTGACTGTGAAGATCACGCTAACCTTCTGTGCAGCCTTCTTCTTGGATATGGATTAGAAGC
CTTTGTTTGTGTTGGGACCAAGGCAAAAGGAGTACCTCATGCATGGGTTATGACTTGTGGAACTGATGGG
GCCATCACTTTTTGGGAGAGTTTAACAGGACACAGGTACATCCATAAACCTACCAATCCTGATGAACCTC
CAGTTGCTGAACAGCCCAAACCACTGTACCCATATCGAACAATTGGTTGTGTTTTCAACCATCAGATGTT
CCTGGGAAATTGTCAACCCTCTGATGCAGTAGAAACCTGTGTATTTGATTTGAACGATGAATCCAAATGG
AAACCCATGAGTGAGGAAGCAATTAAATCTGTGTGTGCTCCTGGAGCTACAACATCCCTTCCTCCCTTTC
CACCTCTGTGTGCATCCACAATTGACGCGTCAGTAACAAGTAATGAAATTGAAATGCAGCTGAGGCTCCT
GGTGTCAGAACACAGGAAGGATCTTGGCCTCACTACTGTTTGGGAAGACCAGCTCTCCTACCTTTTATCA
CCAGCTTTGGCTTCTTATGAATTTGAGCGTACAACAAGTATATCAGCAGGCAATGAAGAATTTCAAGATG
CCATAAGAAGGGCTGTACCTGATGGTCACACATTTAAAGGGTTCCCAATACATTTTGTGTATAGAAATGC
AAGACGTGCATTTGCCACATGTCTTCGATCTCCTTTCTGTGAAGAAATAATCTGTTGCCGTGGAGACCAA
GTGCGACTGGCAGTTCGTGTCCGAGTATTTACTTACCCTGAATCTGCATGTGCTGTTTGGATCATGTTTG
CTTGTAAATATCGCTCGGTATTATAGAACCCAGCTTTC
