>Addgene plasmid #136814 | pEBTetD-SNAP-Cep76 | depositor partial sequence | sequence record 264061 | Insert
ATGGGCGGTAGGCGTGTACGGTGGGAGGTCTATATAAGCAGAGCTCTCCCTATCAGTGATAGAGATCTCC
CTATCAGTGATAGAGATCGTCGACGAGCTCGTTTAGTGAACCGTCAGATCGCCTGGAGACGCCATCCACG
CTGTTTTGACCTCCATAGAAGACACCGGGACCGATCCAGCCTCCGGACTCTAGCGTTTAAACTTAAGCTT
ACCACCATGGATTATAAAGACGATGATGACAAGCACCACCACCACCACCACGACAAGGATTGTGAAATGA
AACGCACCACACTGGACAGCCCTTTGGGGAAGCTGGAGCTGTCTGGTTGTGAGCAGGGTCTGCACGAAAT
AATTTTTCTGGGCAAGGGGACGTCTGCAGCTGATGCCGTGGAGGTCCCAGCCCCCGCTGCGGTTCTCGGA
GGTCCGGAGCCCCTGATGCAGGCTACAGCCTGGCTGAATGCCTATTTCCACCAGCCCGAGGCTATCGAAG
AGTTCCCCGTGCCGGCTCTTCACCATCCCGTTTTCCAGCAAGAGTCGTTCACCAGACAGGTGTTATGGAA
GCTGCTGAAGGTTGTGAAATTCGGAGAAGTGATTTCTTACTCTCACTTAGCAGCCCTGGCAGGCAACCCC
GCAGCCACGGCAGCAGTGAAGACGGCACTGAGTGGCAATCCTGTCCCTATCCTGATCCCGTGCCACAGAG
TGGTCCAGGGGGATTTGGATGTGGGCGGTTACGAGGGTGGACTGGCCGTGAAGGAATGGCTTCTGGCCCA
TGAAGGCCACCGGTTGGGGAAGCCAGGCTTGGGATTCGAACTGGAGGTGCTGTTCCAGGGCCCCGGTACC
GCCATCACAAGTTTGTACAAAAAAGCAGGCACCATGTCGCTGCCTCCGGAGAAAGCCTCCGAGCTGAAGC
AGCTCATCCACCAGCAGCTGAGCAAGATGGATGTCCATGGTAGAATAAGAGAAATCCTTGCTGAGACTAT
ACGGGAAGAATTGGCACCTGATCAACAGCATTTATCAACAGAAGATTTGATCAAAGCCCTTAGACGTCGA
GGAATCATTGACGATGTGATGAAAGAACTTAATTTTGTTACTGACAGTGTTGAGCAAGAACTCCCTTCCT
CTCCAAAACAACCTATTTGTTTTGATAGACAATCGACATTAAAAAAAACTAATATTGATCCAACACGGAG
GTATCTTTACCTTCAGGTTTTGGGTGGAAAAGCTTTCTTGGAACATCTGCAAGAACCTGAGCCTTTACCT
GGACAAGTTTGTTCAACGTTTACTTTATGTTTACATTATCGAAACCAACGTTTTCGTTCTAAACCTGTTC
CATGTGCCTGTGAACCAGATTTTCATGATGGCTTTTTACTTGAAGTACACAGAGAAAGCTTGGGTGATGG
AACTAGAATGGCTGATTCAACAACAATGTTATCAATAAGTGATCCAATTCATATGGTGCTAATCAAAACA
GACATATTTGGTGAGACGACTTTAGTAGCATCATATTTTCTGGAATGGCGATCGGTTTTGGGCTCAGAAA
ATGGAGTGACCAGTCTGACTGTGGAACTTATGGGTGTAGGCACAGAATCAAAAGTTTCTGTGGGAATTTT
AAATATAAAACTTGAAATGTATCCACCACTCAATCAAACGTTATCTCAAGAAGTAGTGAACACACAGCTT
GCTTTGGAACGTCAGAAAACTGCAGAGAAAGAGCGATTATTTCTTGTATATGCTAAGCAGTGGTGGAGAG
AATATTTGCAAATTCGACCCTCACACAACTCACGACTGGTTAAGATTTTTGCACAGGATGAAAATGGGAT
AAATAGACCAGTCTGTTCCTATGTTAAACCACTTCGAGCTGGACGGCTTCTTGATACTCCAAGGCAAGCA
GCAAGATTTGTTAATGTCCTTGGTTATGAACGAGCCCCTGTTATTGGAGGAGGAGGTAAACAGGAGCAGT
GGTGCACTCTGCTGGCCTTTCTCTGTAGAAACAAGGGTGACTGTGAAGATCACGCTAACCTTCTGTGCAG
CCTTCTTCTTGGATATGGATTAGAAGCCTTTGTTTGTGTTGGGACCAAGGCAAAAGGAGTACCTCATGCA
TGGGTTATGACTTGTGGAACTGATGGGGCCATCACTTTTTGGGAGAGTTTAACAGGACACAGGTACATCC
ATAAACCTACCAATCCTGATGAACCTCCAGTTGCTGAACAGCCCAAACCACTGTACCCATATCGAACAAT
TGGTTGTGTTTTCAACCATCAGATGTTCCTGGGAAATTGTCAACCCTCTGATGCAGTAGAAACCTGTGTA
TTTGATTTGAACGATGAATCCAAATGGAAACCCATGAGTGAGGAAGCAATTAAATCTGTGTGTGCTCCTG
GAGCTACAACATCCCTTCCTCCCTTTCCACCTCTGTGTGCATCCACAATTGACGCGTCAGTAACAAGTAA
TGAAATTGAAATGCAGCTGAGGCTCCTGGTGTCAGAACACAGGAAGGATCTTGGCCTCACTACTGTTTGG
GAAGACCAGCTCTCCTACCTTTTATCACCAGCTTTGGCTTCTTATGAATTTGAGCGTACAACAAGTATAT
CAGCAGGCAATGAAGAATTTCAAGATGCCATAAGAAGGGCTGTACCTGATGGTCACACATTTAAAGGGTT
CCCAATACATTTTGTGTATAGAAATGCAAGACGTGCATTTGCCACATGTCTTCGATCTCCTTTCTGTGAA
GAAATAATCTGTTGCCGTGGAGACCAAGTGCGACTGGCAGTTCGTGTCCGAGTATTTACTTACCCTGAAT
CTGCATGTGCTGTTTGGATCATGTTTGCTTGTAAATATCGCTCGGTATTATAG
